>Addgene plasmid #123328 | pZIP-hCMV-ZsGreen-P2A-Puro-NT4 | addgene full sequence | sequence record 239598 | Addgene NGS Result
GACGGATCGGGAGATCCTCGCGCGTTGACATTGATTATTGACTAGTTATTAATAGTAATCAATTACGGGG
TCATTAGTTCATAGCCCATATATGGAGTTCCGCGTTACATAACTTACGGTAAATGGCCCGCCTGGCTGAC
CGCCCAACGACCCCCGCCCATTGACGTCAATAATGACGTATGTTCCCATAGTAACGCCAATAGGGACTTT
CCATTGACGTCAATGGGTGGAGTATTTACGGTAAACTGCCCACTTGGCAGTACATCAAGTGTATCATATG
CCAAGTACGCCCCCTATTGACGTCAATGACGGTAAATGGCCCGCCTGGCATTATGCCCAGTACATGACCT
TATGGGACTTTCCTACTTGGCAGTACATCTACGTATTAGTCATCGCTATTACCAGCTAGCGAGGCGTGGC
CTGGGCGGGACTGGGGAGTGGCGAGCCCTCAGATCCTGCATATAAGCAGCTGCTTTTTGCCTGTACTGGG
TCTCTCTGGTTAGACCAGATCTGAGCCTGGGAGCTCTCTGGCTAACTAGGGAACCCACTGCTTAAGCCTC
AATAAAGCTTGCCTTGAGTGCTTCAAGTAGTGTGTGCCCGTCTGTTGTGTGACTCTGGTAACTAGAGATC
CCTCCGACCCTTTTAGTCAGTGTGGAAAATCTCTAGCAGTGGCGCCCGAACAGGGACTTGAAAGCGAAAG
GGAAACCAGAGGAGCTCTCTCGACGCAGGACTCGGCTTGCTGAAGCGCGCACGGCAAGAGGCGAGGGGCG
GCGACTGGTGAGTACGCCAAAAATTTTGACTAGCGGAGGCTAGAAGGAGAGAGATGGGTGCGAGAGCGTC
AGTATTAAGCGGGGGAGAATTAGATCGCGATGGGAAAAAATTCGGTTAAGGCCAGGGGGAAAGAAAAAAT
ATAAATTAAAACATATAGTATGGGCAAGCAGGGAGCTAGAACGATTCGCAGTTAATCCTGGCCTGTTAGA
AACATCAGAAGGCTGTAGACAAATACTGGGACAGCTACAACCATCCCTTCAGACAGGATCAGAAGAACTT
AGATCATTATATAATACAGTAGCAACCCTCTATTGTGTGCATCAAAGGATAGAGATAAAAGACACCAAGG
AAGCTTTAGACAAGATAGAGGAAGAGCAAAACAAAAGTAAGACCACCGCACAGCAAGCGGCCGGCCGCTG
ATCTTCAGACCTGGAGGAGGAGATATGAGGGACAATTGGAGAAGTGAATTATATAAATATAAAGTAGTAA
AAATTGAACCATTAGGAGTAGCACCCACCAAGGCAAAGAGAAGAGTGGTGCAGAGAGAAAAAAGAGCAGT
GGGAATAGGAGCTTTGTTCCTTGGGTTCTTGGGAGCAGCAGGAAGCACTATGGGCGCAGCGTCAATGACG
CTGACGGTACAGGCCAGACAATTATTGTCTGGTATAGTGCAGCAGCAGAACAATTTGCTGAGGGCTATTG
AGGCGCAACAGCATCTGTTGCAACTCACAGTCTGGGGCATCAAGCAGCTCCAGGCAAGAATCCTGGCTGT
GGAAAGATACCTAAAGGATCAACAGCTCCTGGGGATTTGGGGTTGCTCTGGAAAACTCATTTGCACCACT
GCTGTGCCTTGGAATGCTAGTTGGAGTAATAAATCTCTGGAACAGATTTGGAATCACACGACCTGGATGG
AGTGGGACAGAGAAATTAACAATTACACAAGCTTAATACACTCCTTAATTGAAGAATCGCAAAACCAGCA
AGAAAAGAATGAACAAGAATTATTGGAATTAGATAAATGGGCAAGTTTGTGGAATTGGTTTAACATAACA
AATTGGCTGTGGTATATAAAATTATTCATAATGATAGTAGGAGGCTTGGTAGGTTTAAGAATAGTTTTTG
CTGTACTTTCTATAGTGAATAGAGTTAGGCAGGGATATTCACCATTATCGTTTCAGACCCACCTCCCAAC
CCCGAGGGGACCCGACAGGCCCGAAGGAATAGAAGAAGAAGGTGGAGAGAGAGACAGAGACAGATCCATT
CGATTAGTGAACGGATCTCGACGGTATCGCCTTTAAAAGAAAAGGGGGGATTGGGGGGTACAGTGCAGGG
GAAAGAATAGTAGACATAATAGCAACAGACATACAAACTAAAGAATTACAAAAACAAATTACAAAAATTC
AAAATTTTCGGGTTTATTACAGGGACAGCAGAGATCCAGTTTATCGATAAGCTTGGGAGTTCCGCGTTAC
ATAACTTACGGTAAATGGCCCGCCTGGCTGACCGCCCAACGACCCCCGCCCATTGACGTCAATAATGACG
TATGTTCCCATAGTAACGCCAATAGGGACTTTCCATTGACGTCAATGGGTGGAGTATTTACGGTAAACTG
CCCACTTGGCAGTACATCAAGTGTATCATATGCCAAGTACGCCCCCTATTGACGTCAATGACGGTAAATG
GCCCGCCTGGCATTATGCCCAGTACATGACCTTATGGGACTTTCCTACTTGGCAGTACATCTACGTATTA
GTCATCGCTATTACCATGGTGATGCGGTTTTGGCAGTACATCAATGGGCGTGGATAGCGGTTTGACTCAC
GGGGATTTCCAAGTCTCCACCCCATTGACGTCAATGGGAGTTTGTTTTGGCACCAAAATCAACGGGACTT
TCCAAAATGTCGTAACAACTCCGCCCCATTGACGCAAATGGGCGGTAGGCGTGTACGGTGGGAGGTCTAT
ATAAGCAGAGCTCGTTTAGTGAACCGTCAGATCGCCTGGAGACGCCATCCACGCTGTTTTGACCTCCATA
GAAGACACCGACTCTAGCTAGAGTACCGGTCCATGGCCCAGTCCAAGCACGGCCTGACCAAGGAGATGAC
CATGAAGTACCGCATGGAGGGCTGCGTGGACGGCCACAAGTTCGTGATCACCGGCGAGGGCATCGGCTAC
CCCTTCAAGGGCAAGCAGGCCATCAACCTGTGCGTGGTGGAGGGCGGCCCCTTGCCCTTCGCCGAGGACA
TCTTGTCCGCCGCCTTCATGTACGGCAACCGCGTGTTCACCGAGTACCCCCAGGACATCGTCGACTACTT
CAAGAACTCCTGCCCCGCCGGCTACACCTGGGACCGCTCCTTCCTGTTCGAGGACGGCGCCGTGTGCATC
TGCAACGCCGACATCACCGTGAGCGTGGAGGAGAACTGCATGTACCACGAGTCCAAGTTCTACGGCGTGA
ACTTCCCCGCCGACGGCCCCGTGATGAAGAAGATGACCGACAACTGGGAGCCCTCCTGCGAGAAGATCAT
CCCCGTGCCCAAGCAGGGCATCTTGAAGGGCGACGTGAGCATGTACCTGCTGCTGAAGGACGGTGGCCGC
TTGCGCTGCCAGTTCGACACCGTGTACAAGGCCAAGTCCGTGCCCCGCAAGATGCCCGACTGGCACTTCA
TCCAGCACAAGCTGACCCGCGAGGACCGCAGCGACGCCAAGAACCAGAAGTGGCACCTGACCGAGCACGC
CATCGCCTCCGGCTCCGCCTTGCCCGGATCCGGCGCAACAAACTTCTCTCTGCTGAAACAAGCCGGAGAT
GTCGAAGAGAATCCTGGACCGACCGAGTACAAGCCCACGGTGCGCCTCGCCACCCGCGACGACGTCCCCA
GGGCCGTACGCACCCTCGCCGCCGCGTTCGCCGACTACCCCGCCACGCGCCACACCGTCGATCCGGACCG
CCACATCGAGCGGGTCACCGAGCTGCAAGAACTCTTCCTCACGCGCGTCGGGCTCGACATCGGCAAGGTG
TGGGTCGCGGACGACGGCGCCGCGGTGGCGGTCTGGACCACGCCGGAGAGCGTCGAAGCGGGGGCGGTGT
TCGCCGAGATCGGCCCGCGCATGGCCGAGTTGAGCGGTTCCCGGCTGGCCGCGCAGCAACAGATGGAAGG
CCTCCTGGCGCCGCACCGGCCCAAGGAGCCCGCGTGGTTCCTGGCCACCGTCGGAGTCTCGCCCGACCAC
CAGGGCAAGGGTCTGGGCAGCGCCGTCGTGCTCCCCGGAGTGGAGGCGGCCGAGCGCGCCGGGGTGCCCG
CCTTCCTGGAGACCTCCGCGCCCCGCAACCTCCCCTTCTACGAGCGGCTCGGCTTCACCGTCACCGCCGA
CGTCGAGGTGCCCGAAGGACCGCGCACCTGGTGCATGACCCGCAAGCCCGGTGCCTGAGCGGCCGCAATG
GATCCTGTTTGAATGAGGCTTCAGTACTTTACAGAATCGTTGCCTGCACATCTTGGAAACACTTGCTGGG
ATTACTTCTTCAGGTTAACCCAACAGAAGGCTCGAGAAGGTATATTGCTGTTGACAGTGAGCGAAGGCAG
AAGTATGCAAAGCATTAGTGAAGCCACAGATGTAATGCTTTGCATACTTCTGCCTGTGCCTACTGCCTCG
GACTTCAAGGGGCTACTTTAGGAGCAATTATCTTGTTTACTAAAACTGAATACCTTGCTATCTCTTTGAT
ACATTTTTACAAAGCTGAATTAAAATGGTATAAATTAAATCACTTTAGCTTGCAGATCTACGCGTGGCGC
GCCTGGAACAATCAACCTCTGGATTACAAAATTTGTGAAAGATTGACTGGTATTCTTAACTATGTTGCTC
CTTTTACGCTATGTGGATACGCTGCTTTAATGCCTTTGTATCATGCTATTGCTTCCCGTATGGCTTTCAT
TTTCTCCTCCTTGTATAAATCCTGGTTGCTGTCTCTTTATGAGGAGTTGTGGCCCGTTGTCAGGCAACGT
GGCGTGGTGTGCACTGTGTTTGCTGACGCAACCCCCACTGGTTGGGGCATTGCCACCACCTGTCAGCTCC
TTTCCGGGACTTTCGCTTTCCCCCTCCCTATTGCCACGGCGGAACTCATCGCCGCCTGCCTTGCCCGCTG
CTGGACAGGGGCTCGGCTGTTGGGCACTGACAATTCCGTGGTGTTGTCGGGGAAGCTGACGTCCTTTCCA
TGGCTGCTCGCCTGTGTTGCCACCTGGATTCTGCGCGGGACGTCCTTCTGCTACGTCCCTTCGGCCCTCA
ATCCAGCGGACCTTCCTTCCCGCGGCCTGCTGCCGGCTCTGCGGCCTCTTCCGCGTCTTCGCCTTCGCCC
TCAGACGAGTCGGATCTCCCTTTGGGCCGCCTCCCCGCCTGGAATTAATTCTGCAGTCGAGACCTAGAAA
AACATGGAGCAATCACAAGTAGCAATACAGCAGCTACCAATGCTGATTGTGCCTGGCTAGAAGCACAAGA
GGAGGAGGAGGTGGGTTTTCCAGTCACACCTCAGGTACCTTTAAGACCAATGACTTACAAGGCAGCTGTA
GATCTTAGCCACTTTTTAAAAGAAAAGAGGGGACTGGAAGGGCTAATTCACTCCCAACGAAGACAAGATC
TGCTTTTTGCTTGTACTGGGTCTCTCTGGTTAGACCAGATCTGAGCCTGGGAGCTCTCTGGCTAACTAGG
GAACCCACTGCTTAAGCCTCAATAAAGCTTGCCTTGAGTGCTTCAAGTAGTGTGTGCCCGTCTGTTGTGT
GACTCTGGTAACTAGAGATCCCTCAGACCCTTTTAGTCAGTGTGGAAAATCTCTAGCAGTAGTAGTTCAT
GTCATCTTATTATTCAGTATTTATAACTTGCAAAGAAATGAATATCAGAGAGTGAGAGGCCTTGACATTG
TTTAAACTGGAATGTGTGTCAGTTAGGGTGTGGAAAGTCCCCAGGCTCCCCAGCAGGCAGAAGTATGCAA
AGCATGCATCTCAATTAGTCAGCAACCAGGTGTGGAAAGTCCCCAGGCTCCCCAGCAGGCAGAAGTATGC
AAAGCATGCATCTCAATTAGTCAGCAACCATAGTCCCGCCCCTAACTCCGCCCATCCCGCCCCTAACTCC
GCCCAGTTCCGCCCATTCTCCGCCCCATGGCTGACTAATTTTTTTTATTTATGCAGAGGCCGAGGCCGCC
TCTGCCTCTGAGCTATTCCAGAAGTAGTGAGGAGGCTTTTTTGGAGGCCTAGGCTTTTGCAAAAAGCTCC
CGGGAGCTTGTATATCCATTACATGTGAGCAAAAGGCCAGCAAAAGGCCAGGAACCGTAAAAAGGCCGCG
TTGCTGGCGTTTTTCCATAGGCTCCGCCCCCCTGACGAGCATCACAAAAATCGACGCTCAAGTCAGAGGT
GGCGAAACCCGACAGGACTATAAAGATACCAGGCGTTTCCCCCTGGAAGCTCCCTCGTGCGCTCTCCTGT
TCCGACCCTGCCGCTTACCGGATACCTGTCCGCCTTTCTCCCTTCGGGAAGCGTGGCGCTTTCTCATAGC
TCACGCTGTAGGTATCTCAGTTCGGTGTAGGTCGTTCGCTCCAAGCTGGGCTGTGTGCACGAACCCCCCG
TTCAGCCCGACCGCTGCGCCTTATCCGGTAACTATCGTCTTGAGTCCAACCCGGTAAGACACGACTTATC
GCCACTGGCAGCAGCCACTGGTAACAGGATTAGCAGAGCGAGGTATGTAGGCGGTGCTACAGAGTTCTTG
AAGTGGTGGCCTAACTACGGCTACACTAGAAGAACAGTATTTGGTATCTGCGCTCTGCTGAAGCCAGTTA
CCTTCGGAAAAAGAGTTGGTAGCTCTTGATCCGGCAAACAAACCACCGCTGGTAGCGGTGGTTTTTTTGT
TTGCAAGCAGCAGATTACGCGCAGAAAAAAAGGATCTCAAGAAGATCCTTTGATCTTTTCTACGGGGTCT
GACGCTCAGTGGAACGAAAACTCACGTTAAGGGATTTTGGTCATGAGATTATCAAAAAGGATCTTCACCT
AGATCCTTTTAAATTAAAAATGAAGTTTTAAATCAATCTAAAGTATATATGAGTAAACTTGGTCTGACAG
TTACCAATGCTTAATCAGTGAGGCACCTATCTCAGCGATCTGTCTATTTCGTTCATCCATAGTTGCCTGA
CTCCCCGTCGTGTAGATAACTACGATACGGGAGGGCTTACCATCTGGCCCCAGTGCTGCAATGATACCGC
GAGACCCACGCTCACCGGCTCCAGATTTATCAGCAATAAACCAGCCAGCCGGAAGGGCCGAGCGCAGAAG
TGGTCCTGCAACTTTATCCGCCTCCATCCAGTCTATTAATTGTTGCCGGGAAGCTAGAGTAAGTAGTTCG
CCAGTTAATAGTTTGCGCAACGTTGTTGCCATTGCTACAGGCATCGTGGTGTCACGCTCGTCGTTTGGTA
TGGCTTCATTCAGCTCCGGTTCCCAACGATCAAGGCGAGTTACATGATCCCCCATGTTGTGCAAAAAAGC
GGTTAGCTCCTTCGGTCCTCCGATCGTTGTCAGAAGTAAGTTGGCCGCAGTGTTATCACTCATGGTTATG
GCAGCACTGCATAATTCTCTTACTGTCATGCCATCCGTAAGATGCTTTTCTGTGACTGGTGAGTACTCAA
CCAAGTCATTCTGAGAATAGTGTATGCGGCGACCGAGTTGCTCTTGCCCGGCGTCAATACGGGATAATAC
CGCGCCACATAGCAGAACTTTAAAAGTGCTCATCATTGGAAAACGTTCTTCGGGGCGAAAACTCTCAAGG
ATCTTACCGCTGTTGAGATCCAGTTCGATGTAACCCACTCGTGCACCCAACTGATCTTCAGCATCTTTTA
CTTTCACCAGCGTTTCTGGGTGAGCAAAAACAGGAAGGCAAAATGCCGCAAAAAAGGGAATAAGGGCGAC
ACGGAAATGTTGAATACTCATACTCTTCCTTTTTCAATATTATTGAAGCATTTATCAGGGTTATTGTCTC
ATGAGCGGATACATATTTGAATGTATTTAGAAAAATAAACAAATAGGGGTTCCGCGCACATTTCCCCGAA
AAGTGCCACCTGACGTC
Features (pLannotate 1.2.2; 22 found; start..end, strand, type, name):
     27..404     +  enhancer       CMV enhancer: human cytomegalovirus immediate early enhancer
    411..668     +  LTR            5' LTR (truncated): truncated 5' long terminal repeat (LTR) from HIV-1
    715..840     +  misc_feature   HIV-1 Ψ: packaging signal of human immunodeficiency virus type 1
    824..1162    +  CDS            HIV-1 gag (fragment): gag protein from human immunodeficiency virus 1; gag
   1337..1570    +  misc_feature   RRE: The Rev response element (RRE) of HIV-1 allows for Rev-dependent mRNA export from the nucleus to the cytoplasm.
   1947..2047    +  CDS            Rev (fragment): human immunodeficiency virus 1 (HIV-1) Rev protein; rev; enhances nuclear export of unspliced and incompletely spliced viral mRNAs
   2062..2177    +  misc_feature   cPPT/CTS: central polypurine tract and central termination sequence of HIV-1 (lacking the first T)
   2235..2538    +  enhancer       CMV enhancer: human cytomegalovirus immediate early enhancer
   2539..2742    +  promoter       CMV promoter: human cytomegalovirus (CMV) immediate early promoter
   2833..3525    +  CDS            ZsGreen: ZsGreen is a basic (constitutively fluorescent) green fluorescent protein published in 1999, derived from Zoanthus sp..
   3591..4188    +  CDS            PuroR (fragment): puromycin N-acetyltransferase; pac from Streptomyces; confers resistance to puromycin
   4209..4302    +  ncRNA          5' miR-30a: sequence upstream of the 71-nt precursor of the human miR-30a microRNA (Zeng et al., 2002) miRNA
   4335..4355    +  promoter       SV40 promoter (fragment): SV40 early promoter
   4375..4396    -  promoter       SV40 promoter (fragment): SV40 early promoter
   4400..4526    +  ncRNA          3' miR-30a: sequence downstream of the 71-nt precursor of the human miR-30a microRNA (Zeng et al., 2002) miRNA
   4560..5148    +  misc_feature   WPRE: woodchuck hepatitis virus posttranscriptional regulatory element
   5165..5353    +  CDS            nef (fragment): NEF_HV1Z2 - Experimental evidence at protein level: Swiss-Prot protein existence level 1. Extracellular Nef protein targets CD4(+) T-lymphocytes for apoptosis by interacting with CXCR4 surface receptors. From Human immunodeficiency virus type 1 group M subtype D (isolate Z2/CDC-Z34) (HIV-1).
   5355..5588    +  LTR            3' LTR (ΔU3): self-inactivating 3' long terminal repeat (LTR) from HIV-1
   5684..6013    +  promoter       SV40 promoter: SV40 enhancer and early promoter
   6102..6690    -  rep_origin     ori: high-copy-number ColE1/pMB1/pBR322/pUC origin of replication
   6861..7721    -  CDS            AmpR: β-lactamase; bla; confers resistance to ampicillin, carbenicillin, and related antibiotics
   7722..7826    -  promoter       AmpR promoter: bla
