[The description below was written by a language model from this plasmid's Addgene catalogue record and pLannotate feature annotations shown in this document.]
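Description:
pZIP-hCMV-ZsGreen-P2A-Puro-NT4 is a 7,857 bp HIV-1-based lentiviral vector for mammalian expression of a non-targeting control shRNA (control #4). It is built on the pZIP-ZsGreen-P2A-Puro backbone and is propagated in bacteria as a high-copy plasmid through a ColE1/pUC-type origin with ampicillin resistance. The viral portion has a third-generation, self-inactivating layout. A CMV enhancer fused to a truncated 5' LTR drives genomic RNA production in packaging cells. It is followed by the Ψ packaging signal with a gag fragment, the Rev response element for Rev-dependent nuclear export, and the cPPT/CTS. A WPRE to boost transcript expression and a ΔU3 3' LTR lie downstream of the cargo. An SV40 enhancer/early promoter region is annotated outside the LTRs, next to the bacterial backbone; the record does not state its role.

The payload is a single transcription unit driven by an internal human CMV immediate-early enhancer/promoter. It encodes the green fluorescent protein ZsGreen joined through a P2A self-cleaving peptide to puromycin N-acetyltransferase, so transduced cells can be both tracked by fluorescence and selected with puromycin. The shRNA sits in the 3' UTR of this same mRNA, embedded between human miR-30a 5' and 3' flanking sequences so that it is processed by the endogenous microRNA pathway. Marker expression therefore reports on shRNA expression. Two very short, oppositely oriented "SV40 promoter" hits between the miR-30 flanks most likely reflect chance matches to the hairpin arms rather than functional promoters. The construct serves as a negative control alongside gene-targeting shRNAs in the same vector, and the associated publication concerns primary effusion lymphoma.
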