Addgene plasmid #123328: pZIP-hCMV-ZsGreen-P2A-Puro-NT4
Purpose: Lentiviral vector for expression of non-targeting control shRNA #4 from a miR30 embedded casette in the 3'UTR of ZsGreen-P2A-Puro insert
Depositing lab: Eva Gottwein. Depositing organization: Northwestern University. Publication: CK1alpha and IRF4 are essential and independent effectors of immunomodulatory drugs in primary effusion lymphoma. Patil A, Manzano M, Gottwein E. Blood. 2018 Aug 9;132(6):577-586. doi: 10.1182/blood-2018-01-828418. Epub 2018 Jun 28. PubMed 29954751.
Backbone
  Vector backbone: pZIP-ZsGreen-P2A-Puro
  Total vector size (bp): 7857
  Vector type: Mammalian Expression, Lentiviral
  Selectable markers: Puromycin
Growth in bacteria
  Bacterial resistance: Ampicillin, 100 μg/mL
  Growth temperature: 37°C
  Growth strain: Stbl3
  Copy number: High Copy
Gene/Insert
  Gene/Insert name: non-targeting control shRNA embedded in miR30 backbone
  Species: H. sapiens (human)
  Insert size (bp): 670
  Promoter: CMV
  Cloning method: Gibson Cloning
  Sequencing primers: 5′ -; 3′ -
Terms and licenses: Academic/Nonprofit Terms; Industry Terms: Not Available to Industry
How to cite: pZIP-hCMV-ZsGreen-P2A-Puro-NT4 was a gift from Eva Gottwein (Addgene plasmid # 123328 ; http://n2t.net/addgene:123328 ; RRID:Addgene_123328)
